Addgene plasmid #105341: pJOG417
Purpose: (Empty Backbone) Yeast two hybrid
Depositing lab: Johannes Stuttmann. Depositing organization: Martin-Luther-Universitaet Halle-Wittenberg. Publication: Peripheral infrastructure vectors and an extended set of plant parts for the Modular Cloning system. Gantner J, Ordon J, Ilse T, Kretschmer C, Gruetzner R, Lofke C, Dagdas Y, Burstenbinder K, Marillonnet S, Stuttmann J. PLoS One. 2018 May 30;13(5):e0197185. doi: 10.1371/journal.pone.0197185. eCollection 2018. PubMed 29847550.
Backbone
  Vector backbone: pGAD (Clontech) derivative
  Vector type: Yeast Expression
  Selectable markers: LEU2 ; X-Gal
Growth in bacteria
  Bacterial resistance: Ampicillin, 100 μg/mL
  Growth temperature: 37°C
  Growth strain: DH5alpha
  Copy number: High Copy
Gene/Insert
  Gene/Insert name: None
Terms and licenses: Academic/Nonprofit Terms; Industry Terms: Not Available to Industry
How to cite: pJOG417 was a gift from Johannes Stuttmann (Addgene plasmid # 105341 ; http://n2t.net/addgene:105341 ; RRID:Addgene_105341)
