[The description below was written by a language model from this plasmid's Addgene catalogue record and pLannotate feature annotations shown in this document.]
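Description:
pJOG417 is an empty prey-type vector for yeast two-hybrid assays, derived from the Clontech pGAD backbone and adapted for use with the Modular Cloning (MoClo) system. It is an E. coli–yeast shuttle plasmid of about 8.6 kb. A high-copy ColE1/pUC-type origin and an ampicillin resistance gene (AmpR, β-lactamase) support propagation and selection in bacteria. A 2μ origin provides episomal, multicopy maintenance in Saccharomyces cerevisiae, and the LEU2 gene under its own promoter allows selection by leucine prototrophy in leu2 strains.

The expression unit is driven by the yeast ADH1 promoter and ends in the ADH1 terminator. It encodes an SV40 nuclear localization signal, the GAL4 activation domain and an HA epitope tag, with a T7 promoter lying between the activation domain and the tag. Downstream of the HA tag, in the position where a coding sequence of interest would be placed, sits a reverse-oriented lacZα cassette with a lac promoter, operator and CAP binding site. This fits the X-Gal marker listed in the record: the cassette presumably serves as a blue/white screening dropout that is replaced when an insert is cloned, although the record does not state the cloning sites or enzymes involved. An inserted protein would therefore be expressed as a nuclear-targeted, HA-tagged GAL4 activation domain fusion, to be tested against a DNA-binding-domain bait partner.

The annotation also detects two loxP sites, a second set of lac regulatory elements, and fragments of lacI, rop, bom and a pUC multiple cloning site. These look like backbone remnants, and the record assigns them no function. No insert is present.
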