Features (pLannotate 1.2.2; 30 found; start..end, strand, type, name):
     68..406     +  CDS            YO085_YEAST: Protein predicted: Swiss-Prot protein existence level 4. From Saccharomyces cerevisiae (strain ATCC 204508 / S288c) (Baker's yeast).
   1079..1475    +  promoter       ADH1 promoter: S. cerevisiae ADH1; promoter for alcohol dehydrogenase 1
   1521..1540    +  CDS            SV40 NLS (fragment): nuclear localization signal of SV40 (simian virus 40) large T antigen
   1557..1898    +  CDS            GAL4 activation domain: activation domain of the GAL4 transcriptional activator; Saccharomyces cerevisiae GAL4 (truncated)
   1904..1922    +  promoter       T7 promoter: promoter for bacteriophage T7 RNA polymerase
   1941..1967    +  CDS            HA: HA (human influenza hemagglutinin) epitope tag
   2090..2189    +  misc_feature   bom (fragment): basis of mobility region from pBR322
   2195..2352    -  CDS            lacZα (fragment): LacZα fragment of β-galactosidase; lacZ fragment
   2466..2482    -  protein_bind   lac operator: The lac repressor binds to the lac operator to inhibit transcription in E. coli. This inhibition can be relieved by adding lactose or isopropyl-β-D-thiogalactopyranoside (IPTG). lac repressor encoded by lacI
   2490..2520    -  promoter       lac promoter: promoter for the E. coli lac operon
   2535..2556    -  protein_bind   CAP binding site: CAP binding activates transcription in the presence of cAMP. E. coli catabolite activator protein
   2569..2608    -  CDS            lacI (fragment): lac repressor; lacI; The lac repressor binds to the lac operator to inhibit transcription in E. coli. This inhibition can be relieved by adding lactose or isopropyl-β-D-thiogalactopyranoside (IPTG).
   2867..3001    +  CDS            ADH1 (fragment): ADH1_YEAST - Also known as ADC1. Experimental evidence at protein level: Swiss-Prot protein existence level 1. This isozyme preferentially catalyzes the conversion of primary unbranched alcohols to their corresponding aldehydes. Also shows activity toward secondary alcohols. From Saccharomyces cerevisiae (strain ATCC 204508 / S288c) (Baker's yeast).
   3005..3192    +  terminator     ADH1 terminator: S. cerevisiae ADH1; transcription terminator for the S. cerevisiae alcohol dehydrogenase 1 (ADH1) gene
   3309..4403    -  CDS            LEU2: 3-isopropylmalate dehydrogenase, required for leucine biosynthesis; S. cerevisiae LEU2; yeast auxotrophic marker
   4404..4809    -  promoter       LEU2 promoter: S. cerevisiae LEU2
   4875..4891    -  protein_bind   lac operator: The lac repressor binds to the lac operator to inhibit transcription in E. coli. This inhibition can be relieved by adding lactose or isopropyl-β-D-thiogalactopyranoside (IPTG). lac repressor encoded by lacI
   4899..4929    -  promoter       lac promoter: promoter for the E. coli lac operon
   4944..4965    -  protein_bind   CAP binding site: CAP binding activates transcription in the presence of cAMP. E. coli catabolite activator protein
   4978..5019    -  CDS            lacI (fragment): lac repressor; lacI; The lac repressor binds to the lac operator to inhibit transcription in E. coli. This inhibition can be relieved by adding lactose or isopropyl-β-D-thiogalactopyranoside (IPTG).
   5020..5053    -  protein_bind   loxP: Cre-mediated recombination occurs in the 8-bp core sequence (GCATACAT). Cre recombinase
   5131..5164    -  protein_bind   loxP: Cre-mediated recombination occurs in the 8-bp core sequence (GCATACAT). Cre recombinase
   5165..5221    -  CDS            lacI (fragment): lac repressor; lacI; The lac repressor binds to the lac operator to inhibit transcription in E. coli. This inhibition can be relieved by adding lactose or isopropyl-β-D-thiogalactopyranoside (IPTG).
   5404..5992    -  rep_origin     ori: high-copy-number ColE1/pMB1/pBR322/pUC origin of replication
   6163..7023    -  CDS            AmpR: β-lactamase; bla; confers resistance to ampicillin, carbenicillin, and related antibiotics
   7024..7128    -  promoter       AmpR promoter: bla
   7223..7258    +  CDS            rop (fragment): Rop protein, which maintains plasmids at low copy number; rop
   7360..7409    +  misc_feature   bom (fragment): basis of mobility region from pBR322
   7410..8574    +  rep_origin     2μ ori: yeast 2μ plasmid origin of replication
   8575..18      -  misc_feature   MCS (fragment) (across the origin): pUC18/19 multiple cloning site
>Addgene plasmid #105341 | pJOG417 | addgene full sequence | sequence record 204893 | Addgene NGS Result
TGCATGCCTGCAGGTCGAGATCCGGGATCGAAGAAATGATGGTAAATGAAATAGGAAATCAAGGAGCATG
AAGGCAAAAGACAAATATAAGGGTCGAACGAAAAATAAAGTGAAAAGTGTTGATATGATGTATTTGGCTT
TGCGGCGCCGAAAAAACGAGTTTACGCAATTGCACAATCATGCTGACTCTGTGGCGGACCCGCGCTCTTG
CCGGCCCGGCGATAACGCTGGGCGTGAGGCTGTGCCCGGCGGAGTTTTTTGCGCCTGCATTTTCCAAGGT
TTACCCTGCGCTAAGGGGCGAGATTGGAGAAGCAATAAGAATGCCGGTTGGGGTTGCGATGATGACGACC
ACGACAACTGGTGTCATTATTTAAGTTGCCGAAAGAACCTGAGTGCATTTGCAACATGAGTATACTAGAA
GAATGAGCCAAGACTTGCGAGACGCGAGTTTGCCGGTGGTGCGAACAATAGAGCGACCATGACCTTGAAG
GTGAGACGCGCATAACCGCTAGAGTACTTTGAAGAGGAAACAGCAATAGGGTTGCTACCAGTATAAATAG
ACAGGTACATACAACACTGGAAATGGTTGTCTGTTTGAGTACGCTTTCAATTCATTTGGGTGTGCACTTT
ATTATGTTACAATATGGAAGGGAACTTTACACTTCTCCTATGCACATATATTAATTAAAGTCCAATGCTA
GTAGAGAAGGGGGGTAACACCCCTCCGCGCTCTTTTCCGATTTTTTTCTAAACCGTGGAATATTTCGGAT
ATCCTTTTGTTGTTTCCGGGTGTACAATATGGACTTCCTCTTTTCTGGCAACCAAACCCATACATCGGGA
TTCCTATAATACCTTCGTTGGACTCCCTAACATGTAGGTGGCGGAGGGGAGATATACAATAGAACAGATA
CCAGACAAGACATAATGGGCTAAACAAGACTACACCAATTACACTGCCTCATTGATGGTGGTACATAACG
AACTAATACTGTAGCCCTAGACTTGATAGCCATCATCATATCGAAGTTTCACTACCCTTTTTCCATTTGC
CATCTATTGAAGTAATAATAGGCGCATGCAACTTCTTTTCTTTTTTTTTCTTTTCTCTCTCCCCCGTTGT
TGTCTCACCATATCCGCAATGACAAAAAAATGATGGAAGACACTAAAGGAAAAAATTAACGACAAAGACA
GCACCAACAGATGTCGTTGTTCCAGAGCTGATGAGGGGTATCTCGAAGCACACGAAACTTTTTCCTTCCT
TCATTCACGCACACTACTCTCTAATGAGCAACGGTATACGGCCTTCCTTCCAGTTACTTGAATTTGAAAT
AAAAAAAAGTTTGCTGTCTTGCTATCAAGTATAAATAGACCTGCAATTATTAATCTTTTGTTTCCTCGTC
ATTGTTCTCGTTCCCTTTCTTCCTTGTTTCTTTTTCTGCACAATATTTCAAGCTATACCAAGCATACAAT
CAACTCCAAGCTTTGCAAAGATGGATAAAGCGGAATTAATTCCCGAGCCTCCAAAAAAGAAGAGAAAGGT
CGAATTGGGTACCGCCGCCAATTTTAATCAAAGTGGGAATATTGCTGATAGCTCATTGTCCTTCACTTTC
ACTAACAGTAGCAACGGTCCGAACCTCATAACAACTCAAACAAATTCTCAAGCGCTTTCACAACCAATTG
CCTCCTCTAACGTTCATGATAACTTCATGAATAATGAAATCACGGCTAGTAAAATTGATGATGGTAATAA
TTCAAAACCACTGTCACCTGGTTGGACGGACCAAACTGCGTATAACGCGTTTGGAATCACTACAGGGATG
TTTAATACCACTACAATGGATGATGTATATAACTATCTATTCGATGATGAAGATACCCCACCAAACCCAA
AAAAAGAGATCTTTAATACGACTCACTATAGGGCGAGCGCCGCCATGGAGTACCCATACGACGTACCAGA
TTACGCTCATATGGCCATGGAGGCCAGTGAATTAATGTGAGACCAGACGGTCACAGCTTGTCTGTAAGCG
GATGCCGGGAGCAGACAAGCCCGTCAGGGCGCGTCAGCGGGTGTTGGCGGGTGTCGGGGCTGGCTTAACT
ATGCGGCATCAGAGCAGATTGTACTGAGAGTGCACCATATGCGGTGTGAAATACCGCACAGATGCGTAAG
GAGAAAATACCGCATCAGGCGCCATTCGCCATTCAGGCTGCGCAACTGTTGGGAAGGGCGATCGGTGCGG
GCCTCTTCGCTATTACGCCAGCTGGCGAAAGGGGGATGTGCTGCAAGGCGATTAAGTTGGGTAACGCCAG
GGTTTTCCCAGTCACGACGTTGTAAAACGACGGCCAGTGAATTCGAGCTCGGTACCTCGCGAATGCATCT
AGATATCGGATCCCGGGCCCGTCGACTGCAGAGGCCTGCATGCAAGCTTGGCGTAATCATGGTCATAGCT
GTTTCCTGTGTGAAATTGTTATCCGCTCACAATTCCACACAACATACGAGCCGGAAGCATAAAGTGTAAA
GCCTGGGGTGCCTAATGAGTGAGCTAACTCACATTAATTGCGTTGCGCTCACTGCCCGCTTTCCAGTCGG
GAAACCTGTCGTGCCAGCGGTCTCAGCTTTCGAGCTGCAGATGAATCGTAGATACTGAAAAACCCCGCAA
GTTCACTTCAACTGTGCATCGTGCACCATCTCAATTTCTTTCATTTATACATCGTTTTGCCTTCTTTTAT
GTAACTATACTCCTCTAAGTTTCAATCTTGGCCATGTAACCTCTGATCTATAGAATTTTTTAAATGACTA
GAATTAATGCCCATCTTTTTTTTGGACCTAAATTCTTCATGAAAATATATTACGAGGGCTTATTCAGAAG
CTTTGGACTTCTTCGCCAGAGGTTTGGTCAAGTCTCCAATCAAGGTTGTCGGCTTGTCTACCTTGCCAGA
AATTTACGAAAAGATGGAAAAGGGTCAAATCGTTGGTAGATACGTTGTTGACACTTCTAAATAAGCGAAT
TTCTTATGATTTATGATTTTTATTATTAAATAAGTTATAAAAAAAATAAGTGTATACAAATTTTAAAGTG
ACTCTTAGGTTTTAAAACGAAAATTCTTATTCTTGAGTAACTCTTTCCTGTAGGTCAGGTTGCTTTCTCA
GGTATAGCATGAGGTCGCTCTTATTGACCACACCTCTACCGGCCGGTCGAAATTCCCCTACCCTATGAAC
ATATTCCATTTTGTAATTTCGTGTCGTTTCTATTATGAATTTCATTTATAAAGTTTATGTACAAATATCA
TAAAAAAAGAGAATCTTTTTAAGCAAGGATTTTCTTAACTTCTTCGGCGACAGCATCACCGACTTCGGTG
GTACTGTTGGAACCACCTAAATCACCAGTTCTGATACCTGCATCCAAAACCTTTTTAACTGCATCTTCAA
TGGCCTTACCTTCTTCAGGCAAGTTCAATGACAATTTCAACATCATTGCAGCAGACAAGATAGTGGCGAT
AGGGTTGACCTTATTCTTTGGCAAATCTGGAGCAGAACCGTGGCATGGTTCGTACAAACCAAATGCGGTG
TTCTTGTCTGGCAAAGAGGCCAAGGACGCAGATGGCAACAAACCCAAGGAACCTGGGATAACGGAGGCTT
CATCGGAGATGATATCACCAAACATGTTGCTGGTGATTATAATACCATTTAGGTGGGTTGGGTTCTTAAC
TAGGATCATGGCGGCAGAATCAATCAATTGATGTTGAACCTTCAATGTAGGAAATTCGTTCTTGATGGTT
TCCTCCACAGTTTTTCTCCATAATCTTGAAGAGGCCAAAACATTAGCTTTATCCAAGGACCAAATAGGCA
ATGGTGGCTCATGTTGTAGGGCCATGAAAGCGGCCATTCTTGTGATTCTTTGCACTTCTGGAACGGTGTA
TTGTTCACTATCCCAAGCGACACCATCACCATCGTCTTCCTTTCTCTTACCAAAGTAAATACCTCCCACT
AATTCTCTGACAACAACGAAGTCAGTACCTTTAGCAAATTGTGGCTTGATTGGAGATAAGTCTAAAAGAG
AGTCGGATGCAAAGTTACATGGTCTTAAGTTGGCGTACAATTGAAGTTCTTTACGGATTTTTAGTAAACC
TTGTTCAGGTCTAACACTACCTGTACCCCATTTAGGACCACCCACAGCACCTAACAAAACGGCATCAGCC
TTCTTGGAGGCTTCCAGCGCCTCATCTGGAAGTGGGACACCTGTAGCTTCGATAGCAGCACCACCAATTA
AATGATTTTCGAAATCGAACTTGACATTGGAACGAACATCAGAAATAGCTTTAAGAACCTTAATGGCTTC
GGCTGTGATTTCTTGACCAACGTGGTCACCTGGCAAAACGACGATCTTCTTAGGGGCAGACATTAGAATG
GTATATCCTTGAAATATATATATATATTGCTGAAATGTAAAAGGTAAGAAAAGTTAGAAAGTAAGACGAT
TGCTAACCACCTATTGGAAAAAACAATAGGTCCTTAAATAATATTGTCAACTTCAAGTATTGTGATGCAA
GCATTTAGTCATGAACGCTTCTCTATTCTATATGAAAAGCCGGTTCCGGCGCTCTCACCTTTCCTTTTTC
TCCCAATTTTTCAGTTGAAAAAGGTATATGCGTCAGGCGACCTCTGAAATTAACAAAAAATTTCCAGTCA
TCGAATTTGATTCTGTGCGATAGCGCCCCTGTGTGTTCTCGTTATGTTGAGGAAAAAAATAATGGTTGCT
AAGAGATTCGAACTCTTGCATCTTACGATACCTGAGTATTCCCACAGTTGGGGGATCTCGACTCTAGCTA
GAGGATCAATTCGTAATCATGTCATAGCTGTTTCCTGTGTGAAATTGTTATCCGCTCACAATTCCACACA
ACATACGAGCCGGAAGCATAAAGTGTAAAGCCTGGGGTGCCTAATGAGTGAGCTAACTCACATTAATTGC
GTTGCGCTCACTGCCCGCTTTCCAGTCGGGAAACCTGTCGTGCCAGCTGATAACTTCGTATAATGTATGC
TATACGAAGTTATTAGGTCTGAAGAGGAGTTTACGTCCAGCCAAGCTAGCTTGGCTGCAGGTCGAGCGGC
CGCGATCCGGAACCCTTAATATAACTTCGTATAATGTATGCTATACGAAGTTATCAGCTGCATTAATGAA
TCGGCCAACGCGCGGGGAGAGGCGGTTTGCGTATTGGGCGCTCTTCCGCTTCCTCGCTCACTGACTCGCT
GCGCTCGGTCGTTCGGCTGCGGCGAGCGGTATCAGCTCACTCAAAGGCGGTAATACGGTTATCCACAGAA
TCAGGGGATAACGCAGGAAAGAACATGTGAGCAAAAGGCCAGCAAAAGGCCAGGAACCGTAAAAAGGCCG
CGTTGCTGGCGTTTTTCCATAGGCTCCGCCCCCCTGACGAGCATCACAAAAATCGACGCTCAAGTCAGAG
GTGGCGAAACCCGACAGGACTATAAAGATACCAGGCGTTTCCCCCTGGAAGCTCCCTCGTGCGCTCTCCT
GTTCCGACCCTGCCGCTTACCGGATACCTGTCCGCCTTTCTCCCTTCGGGAAGCGTGGCGCTTTCTCATA
GCTCACGCTGTAGGTATCTCAGTTCGGTGTAGGTCGTTCGCTCCAAGCTGGGCTGTGTGCACGAACCCCC
CGTTCAGCCCGACCGCTGCGCCTTATCCGGTAACTATCGTCTTGAGTCCAACCCGGTAAGACACGACTTA
TCGCCACTGGCAGCAGCCACTGGTAACAGGATTAGCAGAGCGAGGTATGTAGGCGGTGCTACAGAGTTCT
TGAAGTGGTGGCCTAACTACGGCTACACTAGAAGAACAGTATTTGGTATCTGCGCTCTGCTGAAGCCAGT
TACCTTCGGAAAAAGAGTTGGTAGCTCTTGATCCGGCAAACAAACCACCGCTGGTAGCGGTGGTTTTTTT
GTTTGCAAGCAGCAGATTACGCGCAGAAAAAAAGGATCTCAAGAAGATCCTTTGATCTTTTCTACGGGGT
CTGACGCTCAGTGGAACGAAAACTCACGTTAAGGGATTTTGGTCATGAGATTATCAAAAAGGATCTTCAC
CTAGATCCTTTTAAATTAAAAATGAAGTTTTAAATCAATCTAAAGTATATATGAGTAAACTTGGTCTGAC
AGTTACCAATGCTTAATCAGTGAGGCACCTATCTCAGCGATCTGTCTATTTCGTTCATCCATAGTTGCCT
GACTCCCCGTCGTGTAGATAACTACGATACGGGAGGGCTTACCATCTGGCCCCAGTGCTGCAATGATACC
GCGAGATCCACGCTCACCGGCTCCAGATTTATCAGCAATAAACCAGCCAGCCGGAAGGGCCGAGCGCAGA
AGTGGTCCTGCAACTTTATCCGCCTCCATCCAGTCTATTAATTGTTGCCGGGAAGCTAGAGTAAGTAGTT
CGCCAGTTAATAGTTTGCGCAACGTTGTTGCCATTGCTACAGGCATCGTGGTGTCACGCTCGTCGTTTGG
TATGGCTTCATTCAGCTCCGGTTCCCAACGATCAAGGCGAGTTACATGATCCCCCATGTTGTGCAAAAAA
GCGGTTAGCTCCTTCGGTCCTCCGATCGTTGTCAGAAGTAAGTTGGCCGCAGTGTTATCACTCATGGTTA
TGGCAGCACTGCATAATTCTCTTACTGTCATGCCATCCGTAAGATGCTTTTCTGTGACTGGTGAGTACTC
AACCAAGTCATTCTGAGAATAGTGTATGCGGCGACCGAGTTGCTCTTGCCCGGCGTCAATACGGGATAAT
ACCGCGCCACATAGCAGAACTTTAAAAGTGCTCATCATTGGAAAACGTTCTTCGGGGCGAAAACTCTCAA
GGATCTTACCGCTGTTGAGATCCAGTTCGATGTAACCCACTCGTGCACCCAACTGATCTTCAGCATCTTT
TACTTTCACCAGCGTTTCTGGGTGAGCAAAAACAGGAAGGCAAAATGCCGCAAAAAAGGGAATAAGGGCG
ACACGGAAATGTTGAATACTCATACTCTTCCTTTTTCAATATTATTGAAGCATTTATCAGGGTTATTGTC
TCATGAGCGGATACATATTTGAATGTATTTAGAAAAATAAACAAATAGGGGTTCCGCGCACATTTCCCCG
AAAAGTGCCACCTGACGTCTAAGAAACCATTATTATCATGACATTAACCTATAAAAATAGGCGTATCACG
AGGCCCTTTCGTCTCGCGCGTTTCGGTGATGACGGTGAAAACCTCTGACACATGCAGCTCCCGGAGACGG
TCACAGCTTGTCTGTAAGCGGATGCCGGGAGCAGACAAGCCCGTCAGGGCGCGTCAGCGGGTGTTGGCGG
GTGTCGGGGCTGGCTTAACTATGCGGCATCAGAGCAGATTGTACTGAGAGTGCACCATAACGCATTTAAG
CATAAACACGCACTATGCCGTTCTTCTCATGTATATATATATACAGGCAACACGCAGATATAGGTGCGAC
GTGAACAGTGAGCTGTATGTGCGCAGCTCGCGTTGCATTTTCGGAAGCGCTCGTTTTCGGAAACGCTTTG
AAGTTCCTATTCCGAAGTTCCTATTCTCTAGCTAGAAAGTATAGGAACTTCAGAGCGCTTTTGAAAACCA
AAAGCGCTCTGAAGACGCACTTTCAAAAAACCAAAAACGCACCGGACTGTAACGAGCTACTAAAATATTG
CGAATACCGCTTCCACAAACATTGCTCAAAAGTATCTCTTTGCTATATATCTCTGTGCTATATCCCTATA
TAACCTACCCATCCACCTTTCGCTCCTTGAACTTGCATCTAAACTCGACCTCTACATTTTTTATGTTTAT
CTCTAGTATTACTCTTTAGACAAAAAAATTGTAGTAAGAACTATTCATAGAGTGAATCGAAAACAATACG
AAAATGTAAACATTTCCTATACGTAGTATATAGAGACAAAATAGAAGAAACCGTTCATAATTTTCTGACC
AATGAAGAATCATCAACGCTATCACTTTCTGTTCACAAAGTATGCGCAATCCACATCGGTATAGAATATA
ATCGGGGATGCCTTTATCTTGAAAAAATGCACCCGCAGCTTCGCTAGTAATCAGTAAACGCGGGAAGTGG
AGTCAGGCTTTTTTTATGGAAGAGAAAATAGACACCAAAGTAGCCTTCTTCTAACCTTAACGGACCTACA
GTGCAAAAAGTTATCAAGAGACTGCATTATAGAGCGCACAAAGGAGAAAAAAAGTAATCTAAGATGCTTT
GTTAGAAAAATAGCGCTCTCGGGATGCATTTTTGTAGAACAAAAAAGAAGTATAGATTCTTTGTTGGTAA
AATAGCGCTCTCGCGTTGCATTTCTGTTCTGTAAAAATGCAGCTCAGATTCTTTGTTTGAAAAATTAGCG
CTCTCGCGTTGCATTTTTGTTTTACAAAAATGAAGCACAGATTCTTCGTTGGTAAAATAGCGCTTTCGCG
TTGCATTTCTGTTCTGTAAAAATGCAGCTCAGATTCTTTGTTTGAAAAATTAGCGCTCTCGCGTTGCATT
TTTGTTCTACAAAATGAAGCACAGATGCTTCGTTGCT
